Addgene plasmid #74677: pBetI-E1
Purpose: BetI-E1 gate
Depositing lab: Christopher Voigt. Depositing organization: Massachusetts Institute of Technology. Publication: Genetic circuit design automation. Nielsen AA, Der BS, Shin J, Vaidyanathan P, Paralanov V, Strychalski EA, Ross D, Densmore D, Voigt CA. Science. 2016 Apr 1;352(6281):aac7341. doi: 10.1126/science.aac7341. PubMed 27034378.
Backbone
  Vector backbone: pAN801
  Backbone manufacturer: Alec Nielsen
  Backbone size w/o insert (bp): 3930
  Total vector size (bp): 5678
  Vector type: Bacterial Expression
Growth in bacteria
  Bacterial resistance: Kanamycin, 50 μg/mL
  Growth temperature: 37°C
  Growth strain: DH5alpha
  Copy number: Low Copy
Gene/Insert
  Gene/Insert name: PTac-RBSE1-BetI-PBetI-YFP
  Species: E. coli
  Insert size (bp): 1748
Terms and licenses: Academic/Nonprofit Terms; Industry Terms: Not Available to Industry
How to cite: pBetI-E1 was a gift from Christopher Voigt (Addgene plasmid # 74677 ; http://n2t.net/addgene:74677 ; RRID:Addgene_74677)
