[The description below was written by a language model from this plasmid's Addgene catalogue record and pLannotate feature annotations shown in this document.]
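Description:
pBetI-E1 is a 5.7 kb bacterial expression plasmid built on the pAN801 backbone for use in E. coli. It carries a single repressor-based genetic logic gate, the "BetI-E1" gate, from a study on automated genetic circuit design. It replicates from a p15A origin, which is compatible with ColE1-type plasmids (the catalogue lists it as low copy), and is selected with kanamycin through the aph(3')-Ia KanR gene. The short RSF ori, bom, tet promoter and TcR matches in the feature table are only fragments and are probably not functional elements.

The insert, described as PTac-RBSE1-BetI-PBetI-YFP, forms an input–repressor–output arrangement. A tac promoter followed by a symmetric lac operator drives transcription of betI, the E. coli K12 repressor that naturally controls the choline/glycine betaine genes. A hammerhead ribozyme lies between the promoter and the coding sequence. Parts like this are commonly used as insulators, cleaving off the promoter-derived 5′ leader so that translation does not depend on the upstream promoter. The "E1" in the name refers to the ribosome binding site variant controlling BetI translation. Downstream, a BetI-repressible promoter is named in the insert but not annotated in the feature table. It is followed by a second ribozyme (sTRSV hammerhead) and an EYFP reporter.

The backbone also encodes lacI, expressed from its own promoter, and an adjacent tetR gene. IPTG therefore relieves LacI repression of PTac, BetI accumulates, and YFP output falls, which is the behaviour of a NOT gate. The plasmid appears intended for measuring the response function of this gate by titrating the input and reading fluorescence, although the record states its purpose only as "BetI-E1 gate".
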