Features (pLannotate 1.2.2; 16 found; start..end, strand, type, name):
      1..23      -  rep_origin     RSF ori (fragment): Plasmids containing the RSF 1030 origin of replication can be propagated in E. coli cells that contain additional plasmids with compatible origins.
     40..66      +  misc_feature   bom (fragment): basis of mobility region from pBR322
    165..220     -  rep_origin     RSF ori (fragment): Plasmids containing the RSF 1030 origin of replication can be propagated in E. coli cells that contain additional plasmids with compatible origins.
    308..852     -  rep_origin     p15A ori: Plasmids containing the medium-copy-number p15A origin of replication can be propagated in E. coli cells that contain a second plasmid with the ColE1 origin.
    941..1756    -  CDS            KanR: aminoglycoside phosphotransferase; aph(3')-Ia; confers resistance to kanamycin in bacteria or G418 (Geneticin®) in eukaryotes
   1878..1906    +  promoter       tac promoter: strong E. coli promoter; hybrid between the trp and lac UV5 promoters
   1912..1931    +  protein_bind   lac operator (symmetric): The lac repressor binds to the lac operator to inhibit transcription in E. coli. This inhibition can be relieved by adding lactose or isopropyl-β-D-thiogalactopyranoside (IPTG). The symmetric lac operator was optimized for tight binding of lac repressor. lac repressor encoded by lacI
   1930..1985    +  ncRNA          Hammerhead 3: Accession: RF00008 - Hammerhead ribozyme (type III)
   2025..2609    +  CDS            betI: BETI_ECOLI - Experimental evidence at transcript level: Swiss-Prot protein existence level 2. Repressor involved in the biosynthesis of the osmoprotectant glycine betaine. It represses transcription of the choline transporter BetT and the genes of BetAB involved in the synthesis of glycine betaine. From Escherichia coli (strain K12).
   2729..2778    +  misc_RNA       sTRSV HHRz: hammerhead ribozyme from the tobacco ringspot virus satellite RNA (Khvorova et al., 2003)
   2828..3547    +  CDS            EYFP: enhanced YFP mammalian codon-optimized
   3621..3694    +  promoter       lacI promoter (fragment): lacI
   3695..4774    +  CDS            lacI: LACI_ECOLI - Experimental evidence at protein level: Swiss-Prot protein existence level 1. Repressor of the lactose operon. Binds allolactose as an inducer. From Escherichia coli (strain K12).
   4796..5416    +  CDS            tetR: TETR2_ECOLX - Experimental evidence at protein level: Swiss-Prot protein existence level 1. TetR is the repressor of the tetracycline resistance element; its N-terminal region forms a helix-turn-helix structure and binds DNA. Binding of tetracycline to TetR reduces the repressor affinity for the tetracycline resistance gene (tetA) promoter operator sites. From Escherichia coli.
   5512..5530    -  promoter       tet promoter (fragment): E. coli promoter for tetracycline efflux protein gene
   5540..5660    +  CDS            TcR (fragment): tetracycline efflux protein; tet; confers resistance to tetracycline
>Addgene plasmid #74677 | pBetI-E1 | depositor full sequence | sequence record 147447 | pBetI-E1 sequence 5678 bps
GCTTCCTCGCTCACTGACTCGCTGCACGAGGCAGACCTCAGCGCTAGCGGAGTGTATACTGGCTTACTAT
GTTGGCACTGATGAGGGTGTCAGTGAAGTGCTTCATGTGGCAGGAGAAAAAAGGCTGCACCGGTGCGTCA
GCAGAATATGTGATACAGGATATATTCCGCTTCCTCGCTCACTGACTCGCTACGCTCGGTCGTTCGACTG
CGGCGAGCGGAAATGGCTTACGAACGGGGCGGAGATTTCCTGGAAGATGCCAGGAAGATACTTAACAGGG
AAGTGAGAGGGCCGCGGCAAAGCCGTTTTTCCATAGGCTCCGCCCCCCTGACAAGCATCACGAAATCTGA
CGCTCAAATCAGTGGTGGCGAAACCCGACAGGACTATAAAGATACCAGGCGTTTCCCCTGGCGGCTCCCT
CGTGCGCTCTCCTGTTCCTGCCTTTCGGTTTACCGGTGTCATTCCGCTGTTATGGCCGCGTTTGTCTCAT
TCCACGCCTGACACTCAGTTCCGGGTAGGCAGTTCGCTCCAAGCTGGACTGTATGCACGAACCCCCCGTT
CAGTCCGACCGCTGCGCCTTATCCGGTAACTATCGTCTTGAGTCCAACCCGGAAAGACATGCAAAAGCAC
CACTGGCAGCAGCCACTGGTAATTGATTTAGAGGAGTTAGTCTTGAAGTCATGCGCCGGTTAAGGCTAAA
CTGAAAGGACAAGTTTTGGTGACTGCGCTCCTCCAAGCCAGTTACCTCGGTTCAAAGAGTTGGTAGCTCA
GAGAACCTTCGAAAAACCGCCCTGCAAGGCGGTTTTTTCGTTTTCAGAGCAAGAGATTACGCGCAGACCA
AAACGATCTCAAGAAGATCATCTTATTAAGGGGTCTGACGCTCAGTGGAACGAAAAATCAATCTAAAGTA
TATATGAGTAAACTTGGTCTGACAGTTACCTTAGAAAAACTCATCGAGCATCAAATGAAACTGCAATTTA
TTCATATCAGGATTATCAATACCATATTTTTGAAAAAGCCGTTTCTGTAATGAAGGAGAAAACTCACCGA
GGCAGTTCCATAGGATGGCAAGATCCTGGTATCGGTCTGCGATTCCGACTCGTCCAACATCAATACAACC
TATTAATTTCCCCTCGTCAAAAATAAGGTTATCAAGTGAGAAATCACCATGAGTGACGACTGAATCCGGT
GAGAATGGCAAAAGCTTATGCATTTCTTTCCAGACTTGTTCAACAGGCCAGCCATTACGCTCGTCATCAA
AATCACTCGCATCAACCAAACCGTTATTCATTCGTGATTGCGCCTGAGCGAGACGAAATACGCGATCGCT
GTTAAAAGGACAATTACAAACAGGAATCGAATGCAACCGGCGCAGGAACACTGCCAGCGCATCAACAATA
TTTTCACCTGAATCAGGATATTCTTCTAATACCTGGAATGCTGTTTTCCCGGGGATCGCAGTGGTGAGTA
ACCATGCATCATCAGGAGTACGGATAAAATGCTTGATGGTCGGAAGAGGCATAAATTCCGTCAGCCAGTT
TAGTCTGACCATCTCATCTGTAACATCATTGGCAACGCTACCTTTGCCATGTTTCAGAAACAACTCTGGC
GCATCGGGCTTCCCATACAATCGATAGATTGTCGCACCTGATTGCCCGACATTATCGCGAGCCCATTTAT
ACCCATATAAATCAGCATCCATGTTGGAATTTAATCGCGGCCTCGAGCAAGACGTTTCCCGTTGAATATG
GCTCATAACACCCCTTGTATTACTGTTTATGTAAGCAGACAGTTTTATTGTTCATGATGATATATTTTTA
TCTTGTGCAATGTACATCAGAGATTTTGAGACACAAGGAGAACGATCGTTGGCTGTGTTGACAATTAATC
ATCGGCTCGTATAATGTGTGGAATTGTGAGCGCTCACAATTAGAAGTCAATTAATGTGCTTTTAATTCTG
ATGAGTCGGTGACGACGAAACTTCCTCTACAAATAATTTTGTTTAACCCCCCGAGGAGTAGCACATGCCG
AAACTGGGTATGCAGAGCATTCGTCGTCGTCAGCTGATTGATGCAACCCTGGAAGCAATTAATGAAGTTG
GTATGCATGATGCAACCATTGCACAGATTGCACGTCGTGCCGGTGTTAGCACCGGTATTATTAGCCATTA
TTTCCGCGATAAAAACGGTCTGCTGGAAGCAACCATGCGTGATATTACCAGCCAGCTGCGTGATGCAGTT
CTGAATCGTCTGCATGCACTGCCGCAGGGTAGCGCAGAACAGCGTCTGCAGGCAATTGTTGGTGGTAATT
TTGATGAAACCCAGGTTAGCAGCGCAGCAATGAAAGCATGGCTGGCATTTTGGGCAAGCAGCATGCATCA
GCCGATGCTGTATCGTCTGCAGCAGGTTAGCAGTCGTCGTCTGCTGAGCAATCTGGTTAGCGAATTTCGT
CGTGAACTGCCTCGTGAACAGGCACAAGAGGCAGGTTATGGTCTGGCAGCACTGATTGATGGTCTGTGGC
TGCGTGCAGCACTGAGCGGTAAACCGCTGGATAAAACCCGTGCAAATAGCCTGACCCGTCATTTTATCAC
CCAGCATCTGCCGACCGATTAACCAATTATTGAACACCCTTCGGGGTGTTTTTTTGTTTCTGGTCTCCCT
ACTAGCGCGGGTGAGAGGGATTCGTTACCAATAGACAATTGATTGGACGTTCAATATAATGCTAGCAGCT
GTCACCGGATGTGCTTTCCGGTCTGATGAGTCCGTGAGGACGAAACAGCCTCTACAAATAATTTTGTTTA
ATACTAGAGAAAGAGGGGAAATACTAGATGGTGAGCAAGGGCGAGGAGCTGTTCACCGGGGTGGTGCCCA
TCCTGGTCGAGCTGGACGGCGACGTAAACGGCCACAAGTTCAGCGTGTCCGGCGAGGGCGAGGGCGATGC
CACCTACGGCAAGCTGACCCTGAAGTTCATCTGCACCACAGGCAAGCTGCCCGTGCCCTGGCCCACCCTC
GTGACCACCTTCGGCTACGGCCTGCAATGCTTCGCCCGCTACCCCGACCACATGAAGCTGCACGACTTCT
TCAAGTCCGCCATGCCCGAAGGCTACGTCCAGGAGCGCACCATCTTCTTCAAGGACGACGGCAACTACAA
GACCCGCGCCGAGGTGAAGTTCGAGGGCGACACCCTGGTGAACCGCATCGAGCTGAAGGGCATCGACTTC
AAGGAGGACGGCAACATCCTGGGGCACAAGCTGGAGTACAACTACAACAGCCACAACGTCTATATCATGG
CCGACAAGCAGAAGAACGGCATCAAGGTGAACTTCAAGATCCGCCACAACATCGAGGACGGCAGCGTGCA
GCTCGCCGACCACTACCAGCAGAACACCCCAATCGGCGACGGCCCCGTGCTGCTGCCCGACAACCACTAC
CTTAGCTACCAGTCCGCCCTGAGCAAAGACCCCAACGAGAAGCGCGATCACATGGTCCTGCTGGAGTTCG
TGACCGCCGCCGGGATCACTCTCGGCATGGACGAGCTGTACAAGTAACTCGGTACCAAATTCCAGAAAAG
AGGCCTCCCGAAAGGGGGGCCTTTTTTCGTTTTGGTCCAATGGCGGCGCGCCATCGAATGGCGCAAAACC
TTTCGCGGTATGGCATGATAGCGCCCGGAAGAGAGTCAATTCAGGGTGGTGAATATGAAACCAGTAACGT
TATACGATGTCGCAGAGTATGCCGGTGTCTCTTATCAGACCGTTTCCCGCGTGGTGAACCAGGCCAGCCA
CGTTTCTGCGAAAACGCGGGAAAAAGTGGAAGCGGCGATGGCGGAGCTGAATTACATTCCCAACCGCGTG
GCACAACAACTGGCGGGCAAACAGTCGTTGCTGATTGGCGTTGCCACCTCCAGTCTGGCCCTGCACGCGC
CGTCGCAAATTGTCGCGGCGATTAAATCTCGCGCCGATCAACTGGGTGCCAGCGTGGTGGTGTCGATGGT
AGAACGAAGCGGCGTCGAAGCCTGTAAAGCGGCGGTGCACAATCTTCTCGCGCAACGCGTCAGTGGGCTG
ATCATTAACTATCCGCTGGATGACCAGGATGCCATTGCTGTGGAAGCTGCCTGCACTAATGTTCCGGCGT
TATTTCTTGATGTCTCTGACCAGACACCCATCAACAGTATTATTTTCTCCCATGAGGACGGTACGCGACT
GGGCGTGGAGCATCTGGTCGCATTGGGTCACCAGCAAATCGCGCTGTTAGCGGGCCCATTAAGTTCTGTC
TCGGCGCGTCTGCGTCTGGCTGGCTGGCATAAATATCTCACTCGCAATCAAATTCAGCCGATAGCGGAAC
GGGAAGGCGACTGGAGTGCCATGTCCGGTTTTCAACAAACCATGCAAATGCTGAATGAGGGCATCGTTCC
CACTGCGATGCTGGTTGCCAACGATCAGATGGCGCTGGGCGCAATGCGCGCCATTACCGAGTCCGGGCTG
CGCGTTGGTGCGGATATCTCGGTAGTGGGATACGACGATACCGAAGATAGCTCATGTTATATCCCGCCGT
TAACCACCATCAAACAGGATTTTCGCCTGCTGGGGCAAACCAGCGTGGACCGCTTGCTGCAACTCTCTCA
GGGCCAGGCGGTGAAGGGCAATCAGCTGTTGCCAGTCTCACTGGTGAAAAGAAAAACCACCCTGGCGCCC
AATACGCAAACCGCCTCTCCCCGCGCGTTGGCCGATTCATTAATGCAGCTGGCACGACAGGTTTCCCGAC
TGGAAAGCGGGCAGTGATAATCCAGGAGGAAAAAAATGTCCAGATTAGATAAAAGTAAAGTGATTAACAG
CGCATTAGAGCTGCTTAATGAGGTCGGAATCGAAGGTTTAACAACCCGTAAACTCGCCCAGAAGCTAGGT
GTAGAGCAGCCTACATTGTATTGGCATGTAAAAAATAAGCGGGCTTTGCTCGACGCCTTAGCCATTGAGA
TGTTAGATAGGCACCATACTCACTTTTGCCCTTTAGAAGGGGAAAGCTGGCAAGATTTTTTACGTAATAA
CGCTAAAAGTTTTAGATGTGCTTTACTAAGTCATCGCGATGGAGCAAAAGTACATTTAGGTACACGGCCT
ACAGAAAAACAGTATGAAACTCTCGAAAATCAATTAGCCTTTTTATGCCAACAAGGTTTTTCACTAGAGA
ATGCATTATATGCACTCAGCGCTGTGGGGCATTTTACTTTAGGTTGCGTATTGGAAGATCAAGAGCATCA
AGTCGCTAAAGAAGAAAGGGAAACACCTACTACTGATAGTATGCCGCCATTATTACGACAAGCTATCGAA
TTATTTGATCACCAAGGTGCAGAGCCAGCCTTCTTATTCGGCCTTGAATTGATCATATGCGGATTAGAAA
AACAACTTAAATGTGAAAGTGGGTCCTAATAATTGGTAACGAATCAGACAATTGACGGCTCGAGGGAGTA
GCATAGGGTTTGCAGAATCCCTGCTTCGTCCATTTGACAGGCACATTATGCATCGATGATAAGCTGTCAA
ACATGAGCAGATCCTCTACGCCGGACGCATCGTGGCCGGCATCACCGGCGCCACAGGTGCGGTTGCTGGC
GCCTATATCGCCGACATCACCGATGGGGAAGATCGGGCTCGCCACTTCGGGCTCATGAGCAAATATTTTA
TCTGAGGT
