>Addgene plasmid #74677 | pBetI-E1 | addgene partial sequence | sequence record 145609 | pTac-F 5'-cggctcgtataatgtgtgga-3'
ATTCTGATGAGTCGGTGACGACGAAACTTCCTCTACAAATAATTTTGTTTAACCCCCCGAGGAGTAGCAC
ATGCCGAAACTGGGTATGCAGAGCATTCGTCGTCGTCAGCTGATTGATGCAACCCTGGAAGCAATTAATG
AAGTTGGTATGCATGATGCAACCATTGCACAGATTGCACGTCGTGCCGGTGTTAGCACCGGTATTATTAG
CCATTATTTCCGCGATAAAAACGGTCTGCTGGAAGCAACCATGCGTGATATTACCAGCCAGCTGCGTGAT
GCAGTTCTGAATCGTCTGCATGCACTGCCGCAGGGTAGCGCAGAACAGCGTCTGCAGGCAATTGTTGGTG
GTAATTTTGATGAAACCCAGGTTAGCAGCGCAGCAATGAAAGCATGGCTGGCATTTTGGGCAAGCAGCAT
GCATCAGCCGATGCTGTATCGTCTGCAGCAGGTTAGCAGTCGTCGTCTGCTGAGCAATCTGGTTAGCGAA
TTTCGTCGTGAACTGCCTCGTGAACAGGCACAAGAGGCAGGTTATGGTCTGGCAGCACTGATTGATGGTC
TGTGGCTGCGTGCAGCACTGAGCGGTAAACCGCTGGATAAAACCCGTGCAAATAGCCTGACCCGTCATTT
TATCACCCAGCATCTGCCGACCGATTAACCAATTATTGAACACCCTTCGGGGTGTTTTTTTGTTTCTGGT
CTCCCTACTAGCGCGGGTGAGAGGGATTCGTTACCAATAGACAATTGATTGGACGTTCAATATAATGCTA
GCAGCTGTCACCGGATGTGCTTTCCGGTCTGATGAGTCCGTGAGGACGAAACAGCCTCTACAA
