>Addgene plasmid #74677 | pBetI-E1 | addgene partial sequence | sequence record 145631 | EGFP-N 5'-CGTCGCCGTCCAGCTCGACCAG-3'
CATCTAGTATTTCCCCTCTTTCTCTAGTATTAAACAAAATTATTTGTAGAGGCTGTTTCGTCCTCACGGA
CTCATCAGACCGGAAAGCACATCCGGTGACAGCTGCTAGCATTATATTGAACGTCCAATCAATTGTCTAT
TGGTAACGAATCCCTCTCACCCGCGCTAGTAGGGAGACCAGAAACAAAAAAACACCCCGAAGGGTGTTCA
ATAATTGGTTAATCGGTCGGCAGATGCTGGGTGATAAAATGACGGGTCAGGCTATTTGCACGGGTTTTAT
CCAGCGGTTTACCGCTCAGTGCTGCACGCAGCCACAGACCATCAATCAGTGCTGCCAGACCATAACCTGC
CTCTTGTGCCTGTTCACGAGGCAGTTCACGACGAAATTCGCTAACCAGATTGCTCAGCAGACGACGACTG
CTAACCTGCTGCAGACGATACAGCATCGGCTGATGCATGCTGCTTGCCCAAAATGCCAGCCATGCTTTCA
TTGCTGCGCTGCTAACCTGGGTTTCATCAAAATTACCACCAACAATTGCCTGCAGACGCTGTTCTGCGCT
ACCCTGCGGCAGTGCATGCAGACGATTCAGAACTGCATCACGCAGCTGGCTGGTAATATCACGCATGGTT
GCTTCCAGCAGACCGTTTTTATCGCGGAAATAATGGCTAATAATACCGGTGCTAACACCGGCACGACGTG
CAATCTGTGCAATGGTTGCATCATGCATACCAACTTCATTAATTGCTTCCAGGGTTGCATCAATCAGCTG
ACGACGACGAATGCTCTGCATACCCAGTTTCGGCATGTGCTACTCCTCGG
